>Addgene plasmid #145259 | pHR-mCherry-CRY2-NLS | addgene full sequence | sequence record 311646 | Addgene NGS Result
GTGTGTCAGTTAGGGTGTGGAAAGTCCCCAGGCTCCCCAGCAGGCAGAAGTATGCAAAGCATGCATCTCA
ATTAGTCAGCAACCAGGTGTGGAAAGTCCCCAGGCTCCCCAGCAGGCAGAAGTATGCAAAGCATGCATCT
CAATTAGTCAGCAACCATAGTCCCGCCCCTAACTCCGCCCATCCCGCCCCTAACTCCGCCCAGTTCCGCC
CATTCTCCGCCCCATGGCTGACTAATTTTTTTTATTTATGCAGAGGCCGAGGCCGCCTCGGCCTCTGAGC
TATTCCAGAAGTAGTGAGGAGGCTTTTTTGGAGGCCTAGGCTTTTGCAAAAAGCTTGGACACAAGACAGG
CTTGCGAGATATGTTTGAGAATACCACTTTATCCCGCGTCAGGGAGAGGCAGTGCGTAAAAAGACGCGGA
CTCATGTGAAATACTGGTTTTTAGTGCGCCAGATCTCTATAATCTCGCGCAACCTATTTTCCCCTCGAAC
ACTTTTTAAGCCGTAGATAAACAGGCTGGGACACTTCACATGAGCGAAAAATACATCGTCACCTGGGACA
TGTTGCAGATCCATGCACGTAAACTCGCAAGCCGACTGATGCCTTCTGAACAATGGAAAGGCATTATTGC
CGTAAGCCGTGGCGGTCTGTACCGGGTGCGTTACTGGCGCGTGAACTGGGTATTCGTCATGTCGATACCG
TTTGTATTTCCAGCTACGATCACGACAACCAGCGCGAGCTTAAAGTGCTGAAACGCGCAGAAGGCGATGG
CGAAGGCTTCATCGTTATTGATGACCTGGTGGATACCGGTGGTACTGCGGTTGCGATTCGTGAAATGTAT
CCAAAAGCGCACTTTGTCACCATCTTCGCAAAACCGGCTGGTCGTCCGCTGGTTGATGACTATGTTGTTG
ATATCCCGCAAGATACCTGGATTGAACAGCCGTGGGATATGGGCGTCGTATTCGTCCCGCCAATCTCCGG
TCGCTAATCTTTTCAACGCCTGGCACTGCCGGGCGTTGTTCTTTTTAACTTCAGGCGGGTTACAATAGTT
TCCAGTAAGTATTCTGGAGGCTGCATCCATGACACAGGCAAACCTGAGCGAAACCCTGTTCAAACCCCGC
TTTAAACATCCTGAAACCTCGACGCTAGTCCGCCGCTTTAATCACGGCGCACAACCGCCTGTGCAGTCGG
CCCTTGATGGTAAAACCATCCCTCACTGGTATCGCATGATTAACCGTCTGATGTGGATCTGGCGCGGCAT
TGACCCACGCGAAATCCTCGACGTCCAGGCACGTATTGTGATGAGCGATGCCGAACGTACCGACGATGAT
TTATACGATACGGTGATTGGCTACCGTGGCGGCAACTGGATTTATGAGTGGGCCCCGGATCTTTGTGAAG
GAACCTTACTTCTGTGGTGTGACATAATTGGACAAACTACCTACAGAGATTTAAAGCTCTAAGGTAAATA
TAAAATTTTTAAGTGTATAATGTGTTAAACTACTGATTCTAATTGTTTGTGTATTTTAGATTCCAACCTA
TGGAACTGATGAATGGGAGCAGTGGTGGAATGCCTTTAATGAGGAAAACCTGTTTTGCTCAGAAGAAATG
CCATCTAGTGATGATGAGGCTACTGCTGACTCTCAACATTCTACTCCTCCAAAAAAGAAGAGAAAGGTAG
AAGACCCCAAGGACTTTCCTTCAGAATTGCTAAGTTTTTTGAGTCATGCTGTGTTTAGTAATAGAACTCT
TGCTTGCTTTGCTATTTACACCACAAAGGAAAAAGCTGCACTGCTATACAAGAAAATTATGGAAAAATAT
TCTGTAACCTTTATAAGTAGGCATAACAGTTATAATCATAACATACTGTTTTTTCTTACTCCACACAGGC
ATAGAGTGTCTGCTATTAATAACTATGCTCAAAAATTGTGTACCTTTAGCTTTTTAATTTGTAAAGGGGT
TAATAAGGAATATTTGATGTATAGTGCCTTGACTAGAGATCATAATCAGCCATACCACATTTGTAGAGGT
TTTACTTGCTTTAAAAAACCTCCCACACCTCCCCCTGAACCTGAAACATAAAATGAATGCAATTGTTGTT
GTTAACTTGTTTATTGCAGCTTATAATGGTTACAAATAAAGCAATAGCATCACAAATTTCACAAATAAAG
CATTTTTTTCACTGCATTCTAGTTGTGGTTTGTCCAAACTCATCAATGTATCTTATCATGTCTGGATCAA
CTGGATAACTCAAGCTAACCAAAATCATCCCAAACTTCCCACCCCATACCCTATTACCACTGCCAATTAC
CTGTGGTTTCATTTACTCTAAACCTGTGATTCCTCTGAATTATTTTCATTTTAAAGAAATTGTATTTGTT
AAATATGTACTACAAACTTAGTAGTTGGAAGGGCTAATTCACTCCCAAAGAAGACAAGATATCCTTGATC
TGTGGATCTACCACACACAAGGCTACTTCCCTGATTAGCAGAACTACACACCAGGGCCAGGGGTCAGATA
TCCACTGACCTTTGGATGGTGCTACAAGCTAGTACCAGTTGAGCCAGATAAGGTAGAAGAGGCCAATAAA
GGAGAGAACACCAGCTTGTTACACCCTGTGAGCCTGCATGGGATGGATGACCCGGAGAGAGAAGTGTTAG
AGTGGAGGTTTGACAGCCGCCTAGCATTTCATCACGTGGCCCGAGAGCTGCATCCGGAGTACTTCAAGAA
CTGCTGATATCGAGCTTGCTACAAGGGACTTTCCGCTGGGGACTTTCCAGGGAGGCGTGGCCTGGGCGGG
ACTGGGGAGTGGCGAGCCCTCAGATCCTGCATATAAGCAGCTGCTTTTTGCCTGTACTGGGTCTCTCTGG
TTAGACCAGATCTGAGCCTGGGAGCTCTCTGGCTAACTAGGGAACCCACTGCTTAAGCCTCAATAAAGCT
TGCCTTGAGTGCTTCAAGTAGTGTGTGCCCGTCTGTTGTGTGACTCTGGTAACTAGAGATCCCTCAGACC
CTTTTAGTCAGTGTGGAAAATCTCTAGCAGTGGCGCCCGAACAGGGACTTGAAAGCGAAAGGGAAACCAG
AGGAGCTCTCTCGACGCAGGACTCGGCTTGCTGAAGCGCGCACGGCAAGAGGCGAGGGGCGGCGACTGGT
GAGTACGCCAAAAATTTTGACTAGCGGAGGCTAGAAGGAGAGAGATGGGTGCGAGAGCGTCAGTATTAAG
CGGGGGAGAATTAGATCGCGATGGGAAAAAATTCGGTTAAGGCCAGGGGGAAAGAAAAAATATAAATTAA
AACATATAGTATGGGCAAGCAGGGAGCTAGAACGATTCGCAGTTAATCCTGGCCTGTTAGAAACATCAGA
AGGCTGTAGACAAATACTGGGACAGCTACAACCATCCCTTCAGACAGGATCAGAAGAACTTAGATCATTA
TATAATACAGTAGCAACCCTCTATTGTGTGCATCAAAGGATAGAGATAAAAGACACCAAGGAAGCTTTAG
ACAAGATAGAGGAAGAGCAAAACAAAAGTAAGACCACCGCACAGCAAGCGGCCGGCCGCTGATCTTCAGA
CCTGGAGGAGGAGATATGAGGGACAATTGGAGAAGTGAATTATATAAATATAAAGTAGTAAAAATTGAAC
CATTAGGAGTAGCACCCACCAAGGCAAAGAGAAGAGTGGTGCAGAGAGAAAAAAGAGCAGTGGGAATAGG
AGCTTTGTTCCTTGGGTTCTTGGGAGCAGCAGGAAGCACTATGGGCGCAGCGTCAATGACGCTGACGGTA
CAGGCCAGACAATTATTGTCTGGTATAGTGCAGCAGCAGAACAATTTGCTGAGGGCTATTGAGGCGCAAC
AGCATCTGTTGCAACTCACAGTCTGGGGCATCAAGCAGCTCCAGGCAAGAATCCTGGCTGTGGAAAGATA
CCTAAAGGATCAACAGCTCCTGGGGATTTGGGGTTGCTCTGGAAAACTCATTTGCACCACTGCTGTGCCT
TGGAATGCTAGTTGGAGTAATAAATCTCTGGAACAGATTTGGAATCACACGACCTGGATGGAGTGGGACA
GAGAAATTAACAATTACACAAGCTTAATACACTCCTTAATTGAAGAATCGCAAAACCAGCAAGAAAAGAA
TGAACAAGAATTATTGGAATTAGATAAATGGGCAAGTTTGTGGAATTGGTTTAACATAACAAATTGGCTG
TGGTATATAAAATTATTCATAATGATAGTAGGAGGCTTGGTAGGTTTAAGAATAGTTTTTGCTGTACTTT
CTATAGTGAATAGAGTTAGGCAGGGATATTCACCATTATCGTTTCAGACCCACCTCCCAACCCCGAGGGG
ACCCGACAGGCCCGAAGGAATAGAAGAAGAAGGTGGAGAGAGAGACAGAGACAGATCCATTCGATTAGTG
AACGGATCTCGACGGTATCGCCAAATGGCAGTATTCATCCACAATTTTAAAAGAAAAGGGGGGATTGGGG
GGTACAGTGCAGGGGAAAGAATAGTAGACATAATAGCAACAGACATACAAACTAAAGAATTACAAAAACA
AATTACAAAAATTCAAAATTTTCGGGTTTATTACAGGGACAGCAGAGATCCAGTTTGGATCGATAAGCTT
GATATCGAATTCCTGCAGCCCCGATAAAATAAAAGATTTTATTTAGTCTCCAGAAAAAGGGGGGAATGAA
AGACCCCACCTGTAGGTTTGGCAAGCTAGCTGCAGTAACGCCATTTTGCAAGGCATGGAAAAATACCAAA
CCAAGAATAGAGAAGTTCAGATCAAGGGCGGGTACATGAAAATAGCTAACGTTGGGCCAAACAGGATATC
TGCGGTGAGCAGTTTCGGCCCCGGCCCGGGGCCAAGAACAGATGGTCACCGCAGTTTCGGCCCCGGCCCG
AGGCCAAGAACAGATGGTCCCCAGATATGGCCCAACCCTCAGCAGTTTCTTAAGACCCATCAGATGTTTC
CAGGCTCCCCCAAGGACCTGAAATGACCCTGCGCCTTATTTGAATTAACCAATCAGCCTGCTTCTCGCTT
CTGTTCGCGCGCTTCTGCTTCCCGAGCTCTATAAAAGAGCTCACAACCCCTCACTCGGCGCGCCAGTCCT
CCGACAGACTGAGTCGCCCGGGGGGGATCTGGAGCTCTCGAGAATTCTCACGCGTCAAGTGGAGCAAGGC
AGGTGGACAGTGGATCCGGAGCTACCATGGTGTCTAAAGGCGAGGAGGATAACATGGCTATAATCAAGGA
ATTTATGAGGTTCAAGGTGCATATGGAGGGATCTGTGAACGGTCACGAGTTCGAAATCGAGGGCGAAGGC
GAGGGGCGACCCTATGAAGGGACACAGACGGCCAAACTGAAGGTGACCAAGGGTGGCCCCCTGCCTTTCG
CCTGGGACATCCTGTCACCCCAGTTTATGTACGGCTCTAAGGCTTACGTTAAGCACCCTGCCGATATTCC
GGACTACTTGAAACTGAGCTTCCCTGAAGGGTTCAAGTGGGAACGGGTAATGAATTTTGAGGATGGCGGT
GTAGTCACAGTTACCCAGGACAGCTCTCTTCAGGACGGAGAATTTATCTATAAGGTTAAACTTCGGGGCA
CTAACTTCCCATCAGACGGCCCCGTGATGCAGAAGAAAACTATGGGCTGGGAAGCCAGCTCAGAACGCAT
GTATCCCGAGGACGGAGCACTGAAGGGAGAAATCAAGCAGCGACTCAAGCTGAAGGATGGGGGACATTAT
GATGCTGAGGTCAAAACCACCTATAAGGCCAAGAAACCCGTTCAGCTTCCTGGGGCATACAACGTGAATA
TCAAACTGGATATTACATCCCATAACGAAGACTATACCATCGTGGAACAGTACGAGCGGGCCGAGGGCAG
ACATAGCACAGGGGGCATGGATGAATTGTACAAGGCGGCCACGCGTATGAAGATGGACAAAAAGACTATA
GTTTGGTTTAGAAGAGACCTAAGGATTGAGGATAATCCTGCATTAGCAGCAGCTGCTCACGAAGGATCTG
TTTTTCCTGTCTTCATTTGGTGTCCTGAAGAAGAAGGACAGTTTTATCCTGGAAGAGCTTCAAGATGGTG
GATGAAACAATCACTTGCTCACTTATCTCAATCCTTGAAGGCTCTTGGATCTGACCTCACTTTAATCAAA
ACCCACAACACGATTTCAGCGATCTTGGATTGTATCCGCGTTACCGGTGCTACAAAAGTCGTCTTTAACC
ACCTCTATGATCCTGTTTCGTTAGTTCGGGACCATACCGTAAAGGAGAAGCTGGTGGAACGTGGGATCTC
TGTGCAAAGCTACAATGGAGATCTATTGTATGAACCGTGGGAGATATACTGCGAAAAGGGCAAACCTTTT
ACGAGTTTCAATTCTTACTGGAAGAAATGCTTAGATATGTCGATTGAATCCGTTATGCTTCCTCCTCCTT
GGCGGTTGATGCCAATAACTGCAGCGGCTGAAGCGATTTGGGCGTGTTCGATTGAAGAACTAGGGCTGGA
GAATGAGGCCGAGAAACCGAGCAATGCGTTGTTAACTAGAGCTTGGTCTCCAGGATGGAGCAATGCTGAT
AAGTTACTAAATGAGTTCATCGAGAAGCAGTTGATAGATTATGCAAAGAACAGCAAGAAAGTTGTTGGGA
ATTCTACTTCACTACTTTCTCCGTATCTCCATTTCGGGGAAATAAGCGTCAGACACGTTTTCCAGTGTGC
CCGGATGAAACAAATTATATGGGCAAGAGATAAGAACAGTGAAGGAGAAGAAAGTGCAGATCTTTTTCTT
AGGGGAATCGGTTTAAGAGAGTATTCTCGGTATATATGTTTCAACTTCCCGTTTACTCACGAGCAATCGT
TGTTGAGTCATCTTCGGTTTTTCCCTTGGGATGCTGATGTTGATAAGTTCAAGGCCTGGAGACAAGGCAG
GACCGGTTATCCGTTGGTGGATGCCGGAATGAGAGAGCTTTGGGCTACCGGATGGATGCATAACAGAATA
AGAGTGATTGTTTCAAGCTTTGCTGTGAAGTTTCTTCTCCTTCCATGGAAATGGGGAATGAAGTATTTCT
GGGATACACTTTTGGATGCTGATTTGGAATGTGACATCCTTGGCTGGCAGTATATCTCTGGGAGTATCCC
CGATGGCCACGAGCTTGATCGCTTGGACAATCCCGCGTTACAAGGCGCCAAATATGACCCAGAAGGTGAG
TACATAAGGCAATGGCTTCCCGAGCTTGCGAGATTGCCAACTGAATGGATCCATCATCCATGGGACGCTC
CTTTAACCGTACTCAAAGCTTCTGGTGTGGAACTCGGAACAAACTATGCGAAACCCATTGTAGACATCGA
CACAGCTCGTGAGCTACTAGCTAAAGCTATTTCAAGAACCCGTGAAGCACAGATCATGATCGGAGCAGCA
GCCCGGGATCCACCGGTCGCCACCGGTTCAGGGAGCGGATCCGGCTCAGGGAGTGCGGCCGGAACTCCCA
CCTGCAACATGCGTGACGGAGGCGGTCCAAAAAAGAAGAGAAAGGTATGACTGAGGCCGCGACTCTAGAG
TCGACCTGCAGGCATGCAAGCTTGATATCAAGCTTATCGATAATCAACCTCTGGATTACAAAATTTGTGA
AAGATTGACTGGTATTCTTAACTATGTTGCTCCTTTTACGCTATGTGGATACGCTGCTTTAATGCCTTTG
TATCATGCTATTGCTTCCCGTATGGCTTTCATTTTCTCCTCCTTGTATAAATCCTGGTTGCTGTCTCTTT
ATGAGGAGTTGTGGCCCGTTGTCAGGCAACGTGGCGTGGTGTGCACTGTGTTTGCTGACGCAACCCCCAC
TGGTTGGGGCATTGCCACCACCTGTCAGCTCCTTTCCGGGACTTTCGCTTTCCCCCTCCCTATTGCCACG
GCGGAACTCATCGCCGCCTGCCTTGCCCGCTGCTGGACAGGGGCTCGGCTGTTGGGCACTGACAATTCCG
TGGTGTTGTCGGGGAAATCATCGTCCTTTCCTTGGCTGCTCGCCTGTGTTGCCACCTGGATTCTGCGCGG
GACGTCCTTCTGCTACGTCCCTTCGGCCCTCAATCCAGCGGACCTTCCTTCCCGCGGCCTGCTGCCGGCT
CTGCGGCCTCTTCCGCGTCTTCGCCTTCGCCCTCAGACGAGTCGGATCTCCCTTTGGGCCGCCTCCCCGC
ATCGATACCGTCGACCTCGAGGGAATTAATTCGAGCTCGGTACCTTTAAGACCAATGACTTACAAGGCAG
CTGTAGATCTTAGCCACTTTTTAAAAGAAAAGGGGGGACTGGAAGGGCTAATTCACTCCCAACGAAGACA
AGATCTGCTTTTTGCTTGTACTGGGTCTCTCTGGTTAGACCAGATCTGAGCCTGGGAGCTCTCTGGCTAA
CTAGGGAACCCACTGCTTAAGCCTCAATAAAGCTTGCCTTGAGTGCTTCAAGTAGTGTGTGCCCGTCTGT
TGTGTGACTCTGGTAACTAGAGATCCCTCAGACCCTTTTAGTCAGTGTGGAAAATCTCTAGCAGCATCTA
GAATTAATTCCGTGTATTCTATAGTGTCACCTAAATCGTATGTGTATGATACATAAGGTTATGTATTAAT
TGTAGCCGCGTTCTAACGACAATATGTACAAGCCTAATTGTGTAGCATCTGGCTTACTGAAGCAGACCCT
ATCATCTCTCTCGTAAACTGCCGTCAGAGTCGGTTTGGTTGGACGAACCTTCTGAGTTTCTGGTAACGCC
GTCCCGCACCCGGAAATGGTCAGCGAACCAATCAGCAGGGTCATCGCTAGCCAGATCCTCTACGCCGGAC
GCATCGTGGCCGGCATCACCGGCGCCACAGGTGCGGTTGCTGGCGCCTATATCGCCGACATCACCGATGG
GGAAGATCGGGCTCGCCACTTCGGGCTCATGAGCGCTTGTTTCGGCGTGGGTATGGTGGCAGGCCCCGTG
GCCGGGGGACTGTTGGGCGCCATCTCCTTGCATGCACCATTCCTTGCGGCGGCGGTGCTCAACGGCCTCA
ACCTACTACTGGGCTGCTTCCTAATGCAGGAGTCGCATAAGGGAGAGCGTCGAATGGTGCACTCTCAGTA
CAATCTGCTCTGATGCCGCATAGTTAAGCCAGCCCCGACACCCGCCAACACCCGCTGACGCGCCCTGACG
GGCTTGTCTGCTCCCGGCATCCGCTTACAGACAAGCTGTGACCGTCTCCGGGAGCTGCATGTGTCAGAGG
TTTTCACCGTCATCACCGAAACGCGCGAGACGAAAGGGCCTCGTGATACGCCTATTTTTATAGGTTAATG
TCATGATAATAATGGTTTCTTAGACGTCAGGTGGCACTTTTCGGGGAAATGTGCGCGGAACCCCTATTTG
TTTATTTTTCTAAATACATTCAAATATGTATCCGCTCATGAGACAATAACCCTGATAAATGCTTCAATAA
TATTGAAAAAGGAAGAGTATGAGTATTCAACATTTCCGTGTCGCCCTTATTCCCTTTTTTGCGGCATTTT
GCCTTCCTGTTTTTGCTCACCCAGAAACGCTGGTGAAAGTAAAAGATGCTGAAGATCAGTTGGGTGCACG
AGTGGGTTACATCGAACTGGATCTCAACAGCGGTAAGATCCTTGAGAGTTTTCGCCCCGAAGAACGTTTT
CCAATGATGAGCACTTTTAAAGTTCTGCTATGTGGCGCGGTATTATCCCGTATTGACGCCGGGCAAGAGC
AACTCGGTCGCCGCATACACTATTCTCAGAATGACTTGGTTGAGTACTCACCAGTCACAGAAAAGCATCT
TACGGATGGCATGACAGTAAGAGAATTATGCAGTGCTGCCATAACCATGAGTGATAACACTGCGGCCAAC
TTACTTCTGACAACGATCGGAGGACCGAAGGAGCTAACCGCTTTTTTGCACAACATGGGGGATCATGTAA
CTCGCCTTGATCGTTGGGAACCGGAGCTGAATGAAGCCATACCAAACGACGAGCGTGACACCACGATGCC
TGTAGCAATGGCAACAACGTTGCGCAAACTATTAACTGGCGAACTACTTACTCTAGCTTCCCGGCAACAA
TTAATAGACTGGATGGAGGCGGATAAAGTTGCAGGACCACTTCTGCGCTCGGCCCTTCCGGCTGGCTGGT
TTATTGCTGATAAATCTGGAGCCGGTGAGCGTGGGTCTCGCGGTATCATTGCAGCACTGGGGCCAGATGG
TAAGCCCTCCCGTATCGTAGTTATCTACACGACGGGGAGTCAGGCAACTATGGATGAACGAAATAGACAG
ATCGCTGAGATAGGTGCCTCACTGATTAAGCATTGGTAACTGTCAGACCAAGTTTACTCATATATACTTT
AGATTGATTTAAAACTTCATTTTTAATTTAAAAGGATCTAGGTGAAGATCCTTTTTGATAATCTCATGAC
CAAAATCCCTTAACGTGAGTTTTCGTTCCACTGAGCGTCAGACCCCGTAGAAAAGATCAAAGGATCTTCT
TGAGATCCTTTTTTTCTGCGCGTAATCTGCTGCTTGCAAACAAAAAAACCACCGCTACCAGCGGTGGTTT
GTTTGCCGGATCAAGAGCTACCAACTCTTTTTCCGAAGGTAACTGGCTTCAGCAGAGCGCAGATACCAAA
TACTGTTCTTCTAGTGTAGCCGTAGTTAGGCCACCACTTCAAGAACTCTGTAGCACCGCCTACATACCTC
GCTCTGCTAATCCTGTTACCAGTGGCTGCTGCCAGTGGCGATAAGTCGTGTCTTACCGGGTTGGACTCAA
GACGATAGTTACCGGATAAGGCGCAGCGGTCGGGCTGAACGGGGGGTTCGTGCACACAGCCCAGCTTGGA
GCGAACGACCTACACCGAACTGAGATACCTACAGCGTGAGCTATGAGAAAGCGCCACGCTTCCCGAAGGG
AGAAAGGCGGACAGGTATCCGGTAAGCGGCAGGGTCGGAACAGGAGAGCGCACGAGGGAGCTTCCAGGGG
GAAACGCCTGGTATCTTTATAGTCCTGTCGGGTTTCGCCACCTCTGACTTGAGCGTCGATTTTTGTGATG
CTCGTCAGGGGGGCGGAGCCTATGGAAAAACGCCAGCAACGCGGCCTTTTTACGGTTCCTGGCCTTTTGC
TGGCCTTTTGCTCACATGTTCTTTCCTGCGTTATCCCCTGATTCTGTGGATAACCGTATTACCGCCTTTG
AGTGAGCTGATACCGCTCGCCGCAGCCGAACGACCGAGCGCAGCGAGTCAGTGAGCGAGGAAGCGGAAGA
GCGCCCAATACGCAAACCGCCTCTCCCCGCGCGTTGGCCGATTCATTAATGCAGCTGTGGAATGTGTGTC
AGTTAGGGKGWRGMRGGCAGTGAGCGCAACGCAATTAATGTGAGTTAGCTCACTCATTAGGCACCCCAGG
CTTTACACTTTATGCTTCCGGCTCGTATGTTGTGTGGAATTGTGAGCGGATAACAATTTCTTTTATTGAG
CTCGGGGAGCAGAAGCGCGCGAACAGAAGCGAGAAGCGAACTGATTGGTTAGTTCAAATAAGGCACAGGG
TCATTTCAGGTCCTTGGGGCACCCTGGAAACATCTGATGGTTCTCTAGGGTCGACCCTTTTTATATTTTA
CGKTTCCTGGCCTTTTGCTGGCCTTTTGCTCACATGTTCTTTCCTGCGTTATCCCCTGATTCTGTGGATA
ACCGTATTACCGCCTTTGAGTGAGCTGATACCGCTCGCCGCAGCCGAACGACCGAGCGCAGCGAGTCAGT
GAGCGAGGAAGCGGAAGAGCGCCCAATACGCAAACCGCCTCTCCCCGCGCGTTGGCCGATTCATTAATGC
AGCTGTGGAAT
Features (pLannotate 1.2.2; 41 found; start..end, strand, type, name):
      1..330     +  promoter       SV40 promoter: SV40 enhancer and early promoter
    530..649     +  CDS            gpt (fragment): XGPT_ECOLI - Also known as gpp, gxu. Experimental evidence at protein level: Swiss-Prot protein existence level 1. Purine salvage pathway enzyme that catalyzes the transfer of the ribosyl-5-phosphate group from 5-phospho-alpha-D-ribose 1- diphosphate (PRPP) to the N9 position of the 6-oxopurines guanine and xanthine to form the corresponding ribonucleotides GMP (guanosine 5'- monophosphate) and XMP (xanthosine 5'-monophosphate), with the release of PPi. To a lesser extent, also acts on hypoxanthine (PubMed:9100006, PubMed:3886014). Does not ribophosphorylate adenine (PubMed:3886014). From Esch
    649..984     +  CDS            gpt (fragment): XGPT_ECOLI - Also known as gpp, gxu. Experimental evidence at protein level: Swiss-Prot protein existence level 1. Purine salvage pathway enzyme that catalyzes the transfer of the ribosyl-5-phosphate group from 5-phospho-alpha-D-ribose 1- diphosphate (PRPP) to the N9 position of the 6-oxopurines guanine and xanthine to form the corresponding ribonucleotides GMP (guanosine 5'- monophosphate) and XMP (xanthosine 5'-monophosphate), with the release of PPi. To a lesser extent, also acts on hypoxanthine (PubMed:9100006, PubMed:3886014). Does not ribophosphorylate adenine (PubMed:3886014). From Esch
   1079..1384    +  CDS            frsA (fragment): FRSA_ECOLI - Also known as yafA. Experimental evidence at protein level: Swiss-Prot protein existence level 1. Catalyzes the hydrolysis of esters (PubMed:15808744). Displays esterase activity toward pNP-butyrate (PubMed:15808744). May stimulate mixed-acid fermentation by acting as a fermentation/respiration switch that down-regulates respiration and up- regulates fermentation rates (PubMed:15169777). From Escherichia coli (strain K12).
   1388..1462    +  CDS            small t antigen (fragment): SV40 (simian virus 40) small t antigen
   1464..1529    +  intron         small t intron: SV40 (simian virus 40) small t antigen intron
   1659..1679    +  CDS            SV40 NLS: nuclear localization signal of SV40 (simian virus 40) large T antigen
   1998..2081    +  CDS            large T antigen (fragment): large T antigen from SV40 (simian virus 40)
   2104..2238    +  polyA_signal   SV40 poly(A) signal: SV40 polyadenylation signal
   2405..2734    +  CDS            nef (fragment): NEF_HV1BR - Experimental evidence at protein level: Swiss-Prot protein existence level 1. Extracellular Nef protein targets CD4(+) T-lymphocytes for apoptosis by interacting with CXCR4 surface receptors (PubMed:14990729). From Human immunodeficiency virus type 1 group M subtype B (isolate BRU/LAI) (HIV-1).
   2782..3039    +  LTR            5' LTR (truncated): truncated 5' long terminal repeat (LTR) from HIV-1
   3086..3211    +  misc_feature   HIV-1 Ψ: packaging signal of human immunodeficiency virus type 1
   3195..3533    +  CDS            HIV-1 gag (fragment): gag protein from human immunodeficiency virus 1; gag
   3708..3941    +  misc_feature   RRE: The Rev response element (RRE) of HIV-1 allows for Rev-dependent mRNA export from the nucleus to the cytoplasm.
   4318..4418    +  CDS            Rev (fragment): human immunodeficiency virus 1 (HIV-1) Rev protein; rev; enhances nuclear export of unspliced and incompletely spliced viral mRNAs
   4455..4572    +  misc_feature   cPPT/CTS: central polypurine tract and central termination sequence of HIV-1
   4609..4641    -  misc_feature   MCS (fragment): pBluescript multiple cloning site
   4725..5132    +  promoter       SFFV promoter: spleen focus-forming virus long terminal repeat (LTR) promoter
   5207..5914    +  CDS            mCherry: mCherry is a basic (constitutively fluorescent) red fluorescent protein published in 2004, derived from Discosoma sp.. It is reported to be a very rapidly-maturing monomer with low acid sensitivity.
   5927..7420    +  CDS            CRY2PHR: N-terminal photolyase homology region of Arabidopsis thaliana cryptochrome 2 binds to CIB1 upon exposure to blue light (Kennedy et al., 2010)
   7517..7537    +  CDS            SV40 NLS: nuclear localization signal of SV40 (simian virus 40) large T antigen
   7553..7583    +  misc_feature   MCS (fragment): pUC18/19 multiple cloning site
   7584..7602    +  misc_feature   MCS (fragment): pBluescript multiple cloning site
   7602..8190    +  misc_feature   WPRE: woodchuck hepatitis virus posttranscriptional regulatory element
   8191..8213    +  misc_feature   MCS (fragment): pBluescript multiple cloning site
   8230..8298    +  CDS            nef (fragment): NEF_HV1Z2 - Experimental evidence at protein level: Swiss-Prot protein existence level 1. Extracellular Nef protein targets CD4(+) T-lymphocytes for apoptosis by interacting with CXCR4 surface receptors. From Human immunodeficiency virus type 1 group M subtype D (isolate Z2/CDC-Z34) (HIV-1).
   8300..8533    +  LTR            3' LTR (ΔU3): self-inactivating 3' long terminal repeat (LTR) from HIV-1
   8558..8576    -  promoter       SP6 promoter: promoter for bacteriophage SP6 RNA polymerase
   8804..9083    +  CDS            TcR (fragment): tetracycline efflux protein; tet; confers resistance to tetracycline
   9084..9132    -  misc_feature   bom (fragment): basis of mobility region from pBR322
   9234..9269    -  CDS            rop (fragment): Rop protein, which maintains plasmids at low copy number; rop
   9364..9468    +  promoter       AmpR promoter: bla
   9469..10329   +  CDS            AmpR: β-lactamase; bla; confers resistance to ampicillin, carbenicillin, and related antibiotics
  10500..11088   +  rep_origin     ori: high-copy-number ColE1/pMB1/pBR322/pUC origin of replication
  11271..11327   +  CDS            lacI (fragment): lac repressor; lacI; The lac repressor binds to the lac operator to inhibit transcription in E. coli. This inhibition can be relieved by adding lactose or isopropyl-β-D-thiogalactopyranoside (IPTG).
  11376..11397   +  protein_bind   CAP binding site: CAP binding activates transcription in the presence of cAMP. E. coli catabolite activator protein
  11412..11442   +  promoter       lac promoter: promoter for the E. coli lac operon
  11446..11468   +  protein_bind   lac operator (fragment): The lac repressor binds to the lac operator to inhibit transcription in E. coli. This inhibition can be relieved by adding lactose or isopropyl-β-D-thiogalactopyranoside (IPTG). lac repressor encoded by lacI
  11469..11608   -  LTR            3' LTR (ΔU3) (fragment): self-inactivating 3' long terminal repeat (LTR) from Moloney murine leukemia virus
  11644..11777   +  rep_origin     RSF ori (fragment): Plasmids containing the RSF 1030 origin of replication can be propagated in E. coli cells that contain additional plasmids with compatible origins.
  11779..11835   +  CDS            lacI (fragment): lac repressor; lacI; The lac repressor binds to the lac operator to inhibit transcription in E. coli. This inhibition can be relieved by adding lactose or isopropyl-β-D-thiogalactopyranoside (IPTG).
