[The description below was written by a language model from this plasmid's Addgene catalogue record and pLannotate feature annotations shown in this document.]
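Description:
pHR-mCherry-CRY2-NLS is an 11.8 kb mammalian expression plasmid built on the pHR backbone, an HIV-1-derived lentiviral transfer vector. It is maintained in E. coli as a high-copy plasmid through a ColE1/pUC-type origin and selected with ampicillin via the β-lactamase gene. The lentiviral portion comprises a truncated 5' LTR, the Ψ packaging signal with a short gag fragment, the Rev response element, the cPPT/CTS and a self-inactivating ΔU3 3' LTR, so the cassette between the LTRs could in principle be packaged into virus and integrated, although the catalogue entry lists it only as a mammalian expression vector. Outside the LTRs the annotation picks up legacy backbone sequence, including an SV40 promoter followed by gpt fragments and SV40 small t intron and poly(A) sequences, plus scattered fragments of tetracycline resistance, rop, lacI and other bacterial elements that are probably remnants rather than functional units.

The payload is driven by the SFFV promoter and encodes mCherry followed by CRY2PHR, the photolyase homology region of Arabidopsis cryptochrome 2, and then an SV40 large T nuclear localization signal, with a WPRE downstream to enhance transcript expression. CRY2PHR is a blue-light-responsive domain, and mCherry allows the protein to be followed by red fluorescence in the nucleus. The repository lists the plasmid as an empty backbone with no additional insert, described as a nuclear control "OptoConstruct". It therefore serves as the baseline against which versions carrying a protein domain of interest can be compared. Short multiple-cloning-site fragments lie just after the NLS, but the record does not state where such domains are inserted. The associated publication concerns transcriptional condensates in repeat expansion disease.
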