Addgene plasmid #145259: pHR-mCherry-CRY2-NLS
Purpose: (Empty Backbone) Mammalian Expression of Nuclear Control OptoConstruct with SV40 NLS
Depositing lab: Denes Hnisz. Depositing organization: Max Planck Institute for Molecular Genetics. Publication: Unblending of Transcriptional Condensates in Human Repeat Expansion Disease. Basu S, Mackowiak SD, Niskanen H, Knezevic D, Asimi V, Grosswendt S, Geertsema H, Ali S, Jerkovic I, Ewers H, Mundlos S, Meissner A, Ibrahim DM, Hnisz D. Cell. 2020 May 28;181(5):1062-1079.e30. doi: 10.1016/j.cell.2020.04.018. Epub 2020 May 7. PubMed 32386547.
Backbone
  Vector backbone: pHR
  Vector type: Mammalian Expression
Growth in bacteria
  Bacterial resistance: Ampicillin, 100 μg/mL
  Growth temperature: 37°C
  Growth strain: NEB Stable
  Copy number: High Copy
Gene/Insert
  Gene/Insert name: None
Terms and licenses: Academic/Nonprofit Terms; Industry Terms: Not Available to Industry
How to cite: pHR-mCherry-CRY2-NLS was a gift from Denes Hnisz (Addgene plasmid # 145259 ; http://n2t.net/addgene:145259 ; RRID:Addgene_145259)
